Addgene plasmid #190667: pReg-GLAU4
Purpose: Expresses an evolved glaucine biosensor in E. coli
Depositing lab: Andrew Ellington. Depositing organization: University of Texas at Austin. Publication: Using fungible biosensors to evolve improved alkaloid biosyntheses. d'Oelsnitz S, Kim W, Burkholder NT, Javanmardi K, Thyer R, Zhang Y, Alper HS, Ellington AD. Nat Chem Biol. 2022 Jul 7. pii: 10.1038/s41589-022-01072-w. doi: 10.1038/s41589-022-01072-w. PubMed 35799063.
Backbone
  Vector backbone: pBR322-ROP
  Total vector size (bp): 5719
  Vector type: Synthetic Biology
Growth in bacteria
  Bacterial resistance: Ampicillin, 100 μg/mL
  Growth temperature: 37°C
  Growth strain: DH5alpha
  Copy number: High Copy
Gene/Insert
  Gene/Insert name: GLAU4
  Species: Synthetic
  Insert size (bp): 585
Terms and licenses: Academic/Nonprofit Terms; Industry Terms: Not Available to Industry
How to cite: pReg-GLAU4 was a gift from Andrew Ellington (Addgene plasmid # 190667 ; http://n2t.net/addgene:190667 ; RRID:Addgene_190667)
