[The description below was written by a language model from this plasmid's Addgene catalogue record and pLannotate feature annotations shown in this document.]
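Description:
pReg-GLAU4 is a 5.7 kb synthetic-biology plasmid for E. coli that expresses GLAU4, a synthetic 585 bp coding sequence described as an evolved biosensor for the alkaloid glaucine. It is built on a pBR322-ROP backbone. Replication comes from a ColE1/pMB1-type origin accompanied by the rop gene and the bom mobilisation region, and selection is by ampicillin through a TEM-type bla gene under its own promoter. The catalogue lists the plasmid as high copy, although Rop normally acts to hold copy number down in pBR322-type replicons. Remnants of the tetracycline resistance gene and its promoter, together with very short kanamycin-resistance matches, appear to be backbone leftovers or incidental hits rather than functional markers.

Neither feature table annotates the GLAU4 open reading frame itself. Both show a fragment of the strong constitutive J23119 promoter followed by the sTRSV hammerhead ribozyme, a self-cleaving element commonly used as an insulator to standardise the 5' end of a transcript. The unannotated stretch downstream of these parts is large enough to hold the insert, so this is its likely location, but the record does not confirm that arrangement or state which promoter drives it. The plasmid also carries lacI under the lacIq promoter on the opposite strand, supplying elevated lac repressor. No lac operator is annotated, so its role here is unclear.

The name and stated purpose suggest the plasmid supplies the regulator half of a sensor system, but no reporter gene is annotated on it. The associated work concerns using such biosensors to evolve improved alkaloid biosynthesis. The depositor and sequencing-derived records differ by only three nucleotides and give the same feature layout.
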