Features (pLannotate 1.2.2; 16 found; start..end, strand, type, name):
    139..167     +  promoter       J23119 promoter (fragment): bacterial promoter (Registry of Standard Biological Parts BBa J23119)
    188..237     +  misc_RNA       sTRSV HHRz: hammerhead ribozyme from the tobacco ringspot virus satellite RNA (Khvorova et al., 2003)
    997..1039    +  CDS            KanR (fragment): aminoglycoside phosphotransferase; aph(3')-Ia; confers resistance to kanamycin
   1058..1285    +  CDS            TcR (fragment): tetracycline efflux protein; tet; confers resistance to tetracycline
   1527..1907    -  CDS            YPB1_ECOLX: Protein predicted: Swiss-Prot protein existence level 4. From Escherichia coli.
   1924..2115    +  CDS            rop: Rop protein, which maintains plasmids at low copy number; rop
   2217..2351    +  misc_feature   bom: basis of mobility region from pBR322
   2537..3123    -  rep_origin     ori: high-copy-number ColE1/pMB1/pBR322/pUC origin of replication
   3297..4154    -  CDS            bla: BLAT_ECOLX - Experimental evidence at protein level: Swiss-Prot protein existence level 1. TEM-type are the most prevalent beta-lactamases in enterobacteria; they hydrolyze the beta-lactam bond in susceptible beta-lactam antibiotics, thus conferring resistance to penicillins and cephalosporins. TEM-3 and TEM-4 are capable of hydrolyzing cefotaxime and ceftazidime. TEM-5 is capable of hydrolyzing ceftazidime. TEM-6 is capable of hydrolyzing ceftazidime and aztreonam. TEM-8/CAZ-2, TEM- 16/CAZ-7 and TEM-24/CAZ-6 are markedly active against ceftazidime. IRT- 4 shows resistance to beta-lactamase in
   4155..4226    -  promoter       AmpR promoter: bla
   4344..4361    -  promoter       tet promoter (fragment): E. coli promoter for tetracycline efflux protein gene
   4380..4401    -  protein_bind   CAP binding site: CAP binding activates transcription in the presence of cAMP. E. coli catabolite activator protein
   4414..5496    -  CDS            lacI: lac repressor; lacI; The lac repressor binds to the lac operator to inhibit transcription in E. coli. This inhibition can be relieved by adding lactose or isopropyl-β-D-thiogalactopyranoside (IPTG).
   5497..5574    -  promoter       lacIq promoter: lacI (mutant); In the lacIq allele, a single base change in the promoter boosts expression of the lacI gene about 10-fold.
   5608..5626    +  promoter       AmpR promoter (fragment): bla
   5666..5693    +  CDS            KanR (fragment): aminoglycoside phosphotransferase; aph(3')-Ia; confers resistance to kanamycin
>Addgene plasmid #190667 | pReg-GLAU4 | depositor full sequence | sequence record 376770 | pReg-GLAU4 sequence 5719 bps
GAGCGGGAAACCGCTCCCCTTTTTTCGTTTTGGTCCCAATCTATCGATTGTATGGACTTCATCTTCATTA
CCTCGTATCATTGTACACCTGCCGAACGCAAGGGCATGGGCTGTCGACCTTTGAAAAGTACCTTTATGGC
TAGCTCAGTCCTAGGTACAATGCTAGCAATCAAGATACTGAGCACAGCTGTCACCGGATGTGCTTTCCGG
TCTGATGAGTCCGTGAGGACGAAACAGCCTCTACAAATAATTTTGTTTAAACTAGTGAACCACGAGGCCT
ACATATGGTTGCTCGCCCAAAGTCTGAGGACAAAAAGCAGGCATTGCTTGAAGCGGCAACTCAAGCCATC
GCGCAATCAGGCATTGCCGCTAGTACCGCTGTAATTGCACGCAATGCGGGAGTTGCGGAAGGGACGTTGT
TCCGCTATTTCGCAACGAAAGATGAGTTGATCAACACCCTTTACTTACATTTGACCCAGGACTGGTGCCA
ATCAATCATCATGGAATTGGATCGTTCTATTACTGACGCTAAGATGATGACCCGTTTTTTGTGGAACAGT
TGGATTAGCTGGGGATTGAACCACCCAGCTCGCCATCGTGCCATTCGTCAGTTGGCGGTTTCTGAAAAGT
TGACGAAGGAAACCGAACAACGCGCGGATGATATGTTCCCGGAGTTACGCGACCACCTGCACCGTAACGT
TCTTATGGTGTTTATGTCCGACGAGTACCGCGCCTTCGGCGACGGGTTGTTCTTGGCGCTTGCTGAGACG
ACTATGGATTTCGCTGCGCGCGACCCGGCTCGCGCTGGTGAGTACATTGCGTTGGGCTTCGAGGCTATGT
GGCGCGCATTGGCCCGCGAAGAGCAGTAATAATCCTAAGAATTCGAGGAGTGCAGGCTCGGTAACATACG
GTCTAGCTATCTGACTATCGCCGCTGTGAGCTCGGTACCAAATTCCAGAAAAGAGGCCGCGAAAGCGGCC
TTTTTCGTTTTGGTCCAAGCCCGATGCGCCAGAGTTGTTTCTGAAACATGGCAAAGGTATCACTAGTCTT
CGCGGCCGCCATGCTGTCCAGGCAGGTAGATGACGACCATCAGGGACAGCTTCAAGGATCGCTCGCGGCT
CTTACCAGCCTAACTTCGATCATTGGACCGCTGATCGTCACGGCGATTTATGCCGCCTCGGCGAGCACAT
GGAACGGGTTGGCATGGATTGTAGGCGCCGCCCTATACCTTGTCTGCCTCCCCGCGTTGCGTCGCGGTGC
ATGGAGCCGGGCCACCTCGACCTGAATGGAAGCCGGCGGCACCTCGCTAACGGATTCACCACTCCAAGAA
TTGGAGCCAATCAATTCTTGCGGAGAACTGTGAATGCGCAAACCAACCCTTGGCAGAACATATCCATCGC
GTCCGCCATCTCCAGCAGCCGCACGCGGCGCATCTCGGGCAGCGTTGGGTCCTGGCCACGGGTGCGCATG
ATCGTGCTCCTGTCGTTGAGGACCCGGCTAGGCTGGCGGGGTTGCCTTACTGGTTAGCAGAATGAATCAC
CGATACGCGAGCGAACGTGAAGTGACTGCTGCTGCAAAACGTCTGCGACCTGAGCAACAACATGAATGGT
CATCGGTTTCCGTGTTTCGTAAAGTCTGGAAACGCGGAAGTCAGCGCCCTGCACCATTATGTTCCGGATC
TGCATCGCAGGATGCTGCTGGCTACCCTGTGGAACACCTACATCTGTATTAACGAAGCGCTGGCATTGAC
CCTGAGTGATTTTTCTCTGGTCCCGCCGCATCCATACCGCCAGTTGTTTACCCTCACAACGTTCCAGTAA
CCGGGCATGTTCATCATCAGTAACCCGTATCGTGAGCATCCTCTCTCGTTTCATCGGTATCATTACCCCC
ATGAACAGAAATCCCCCTTACACGGAGGCATCAGTGACCAAACAGGAAAAAACCGCCCTTAACATGGCCC
GCTTTATCAGAAGCCAGACATTAACGCTTCTGGAGAAACTCAACGAGCTGGACGCGGATGAACAGGCAGA
CATCTGTGAATCGCTTCACGACCACGCTGATGAGCTTTACCGCAGCTGCCTCGCGCGTTTCGGTGATGAC
GGTGAAAACCTCTGACACATGCAGCTCCCGGAGACGGTCACAGCTTGTCTGTAAGCGGATGCCGGGAGCA
GACAAGCCCGTCAGGGCGCGTCAGCGGGTGTTGGCGGGTGTCGGGGCGCAGCCATGACCCAGTCACGTAG
CGATAGCGGAGTGTATACTGGCTTAACTATGCGGCATCAGAGCAGATTGTACTGAGAGTGCACCGGTGTG
AAATACCGCACAGATGCGTAAGGAGAAAATACCGCATCAGGCGCTCTTCCGCTTCCTCGCTCACTGACTC
GCTGCGCTCGGTCGTTCGGCTGCGGCGAGCGGTATCAGCTCACTCAAAGGCGGTAATACGGTTATCCACA
GAATCAGGGGATAACGCAGGAAAGAACATGTGAGCAAAAGGCCAGCAAAAGGCCAGGAACCGTAAAAAGG
CCGCGTTGCTGGCGTTTTTCCATAGGCTCCGCCCCCTGACGAGCATCACAAAAATCGACGCTCAAGTCAG
AGGTGGCGAAACCCGACAGGACTATAAAGATACCAGGCGTTTCCCCCTGGAAGCTCCCTCGTGCGCTCTC
CTGTTCCGACCCTGCCGCTTACCGGATACCTGTCCGCCTTTCTCCCTTCGGGAAGCGTGGCGCTTTCTCA
TAGCTCACGCTGTAGGTATCTCAGTTCGGTGTAGGTCGTTCGCTCCAAGCTGGGCTGTGTGCACGAACCC
CCCGTTCAGCCCGACCGCTGCGCCTTATCCGGTAACTATCGTCTTGAGTCCAACCCGGTAAGACACGACT
TATCGCCACTGGCAGCAGCCACTGGTAACAGGATTAGCAGAGCGAGGTATGTAGGCGGTGCTACAGAGTT
CTTGAAGTGGTGGCCTAACTACGGCTACACTAGAAGGACAGTATTTGGTATCTGCGCTCTGCTGAAGCCA
GTTACCTTCGGAAAAAGAGTTGGTAGCTCTTGATCCGGCAAACAAACCACCGCTGGTAGCGGTGGTTTTT
TTGTTTGCAAGCAGCAGATTACGCGCAGAAAAAAGGATCTCAAGAAGATCCTTTGATCTTTTCTACGGGG
TCTGACGCTCAGTGGAACGAAAACTCACGTTAAGGGATTTTGGTCATGAGATTATCAAAAAGGATCTTCA
CCTAGATCCTTTTAAATTAAAAATGAAGTTTTAAATCAATCTAAAGTATATATGAGTAAACTTGGTCTAA
CAGTTACCAATGCTTAATCAGTGAGGCACCTATCTCAGCGATCTGTCTATTTCGTTCATCCATAGTTGCC
TGACTCCCCGTCGTGTAGATAACTACGATACGGGAGGGCTTACCATCTGGCCCCAGTGCTGCAATGATAC
CGCGCGATCCACGCTCACCGGCTCCAGATTTATCAGCAATAAACCAGCCAGCCGGAAGGGCCGAGCGCAG
AAGTGGTCCTGCAACTTTATCCGCCTCCATCCAGTCTATTAATTGTTGCCGGGAAGCTAGAGTAAGTAGT
TCGCCAGTTAATAGTTTGCGCAACGTTGTTGCCATTGCTGCAGGCATCGTGGTGTCACGCTCGTCGTTTG
GTATGGCTTCATTCAGCTCCGGTTCCCAACGATCAAGGCGAGTTACATGATCCCCCATGTTGTGCAAAAA
AGCGGTTAGCTCCTTCGGTCCTCCGATCGTTGTCAGAAGTAAGTTGGCCGCAGTGTTATCACTCATGGTT
ATGGCAGCACTGCATAATTCTCTTACTGTCATGCCATCCGTAAGATGCTTTTCTGTGACTGGTGAGTACT
CAACCAAGTCATTCTGAGAATAGTGTATGCGGCGACCGAGTTGCTCTTGCCCGGCGTCAACACGGGATAA
TACCGCGCCACATAGCAGAACTTTAAAAGTGCTCATCATTGGAAAACGTTCTTCGGGGCGAAAACTCTCA
AGGATCTTACCGCTGTTGAGATCCAGTTCGATGTAACCCACTCGTGCACCCAACTGATCTTCAGCATCTT
TTACTTTCACCAGCGTTTCTGGGTGAGCAAAAACAGGAAGGCAAAATGCCGCAAAAAAGGGAATAAGGGC
GACACGGAAATGTTGAATACTCATACTCTTCCTTTTTCAATATTATTGAAGCATTTATCAGGGTTATTGT
CTCATGAGCGGATACATATTTGAATGTATTTAGAAAAATATGCGCCTTGAGCGACACGAATTATGCAGTG
ATTTACGACCTGCACAGCCATACCACAGCTTCCGATGGCTGCCTGACGCCAGAAGCATTGGTGCACCGTG
CAGTCGATGATAAGCTGTCAAACATGAGAATTGTGCCTAATGAGTGAGCTAACTTACATTAATTGCGTTG
CGCTCACTGCCCGCTTTCCAGTCGGGAAACCTGTCGTGCCAGCTGCATTAATGAATCGGCCAACGCGCGG
GGAGAGGCGGTTTGCGTATTGGGCGCCAGGGTGGTTTTTCTTTTCACCAGTGAGACGGGCAACAGCTGAT
TGCCCTTCACCGCCTGGCCCTGAGAGAGTTGCAGCAAGCGGTCCACGCTGGTTTGCCCCAGCAGGCGAAA
ATCCTGTTTGATGGTGGTTAACGGCGGGATATAACATGAGCTATCTTCGGTATCGTCGTATCCCACTACC
GAGATATCCGCACCAACGCGCAGCCCGGACTCGGTAATGGCGCGCATTGCGCCCAGCGCCATCTGATCGT
TGGCAACCAGCATCGCAGTGGGAACGATGCCCTCATTCAGCATTTGCATGGTTTGTTGAAAACCGGACAT
GGCACTCCAGTCGCCTTCCCGTTCCGCTATCGGCTGAATTTGATTGCGAGTGAGATATTTATGCCAGCCA
GCCAGACGCAGACGCGCCGAGACAGAACTTAATGGGCCCGCTAACAGCGCGATTTGCTGGTGACCCAATG
CGACCAGATGCTCCACGCCCAGTCGCGTACCATCTTCATGGGAGAAAATAATACTGTTGATGGGTGTCTG
GTCAGAGACATCAAGAAATAACGCCGGAACATTAGTGCAGGCAGCTTCCACAGCAATGGCATCCTGGTCA
TCCAGCGGATAGTTAATGATCAGCCCACTGACGCGTTGCGCGAGAAGATTGTGCACCGCCGCTTTACAGG
CTTCGACGCCGCTTCGTTCTACCATCGACACCACCACGCTGGCACCCAGTTGATCGGCGCGAGATTTAAT
CGCCGCGACAATTTGCGACGGCGCGTGCAGGGCCAGACTGGAGGTGGCAACGCCAATCAGCAACGACTGT
TTGCCCGCCAGTTGTTGTGCCACGCGGTTGGGAATGTAATTCAGCTCCGCCATCGCCGCTTCCACTTTTT
CCCGCGTTTTCGCAGAAACGTGGCTGGCCTGGTTCACCACGCGGGAAACGGTCTGATAAGAGACACCGGC
ATACTCTGCGACATCGTATAACGTTACTGGTTTCACATTCACCACCCTGAATTGACTCTCTTCCGGGCGC
TATCATGCCATACCGCGAAAGGTTTTGCACCATTCGATGGTGTCGGGACGTCAGGTGGCACTTTTCGGGG
AAATGTGCGCGGAACCCCTATTTGTTGCGGCCGCGAAGACAGCGTTATCAGAGATGAGACACCGTGCGAT
AATGTCGGGCAATCAGGTGCGACTCGGTACCAAATTCCAGAAAAGAGGG
