Features (pLannotate 1.2.2; 16 found; start..end, strand, type, name):
    140..168     +  promoter       J23119 promoter (fragment): bacterial promoter (Registry of Standard Biological Parts BBa J23119)
    189..238     +  misc_RNA       sTRSV HHRz: hammerhead ribozyme from the tobacco ringspot virus satellite RNA (Khvorova et al., 2003)
    999..1041    +  CDS            KanR (fragment): aminoglycoside phosphotransferase; aph(3')-Ia; confers resistance to kanamycin
   1060..1287    +  CDS            TcR (fragment): tetracycline efflux protein; tet; confers resistance to tetracycline
   1529..1909    -  CDS            YPB1_ECOLX: Protein predicted: Swiss-Prot protein existence level 4. From Escherichia coli.
   1926..2117    +  CDS            rop: Rop protein, which maintains plasmids at low copy number; rop
   2219..2353    +  misc_feature   bom: basis of mobility region from pBR322
   2539..3127    -  rep_origin     ori: high-copy-number ColE1/pMB1/pBR322/pUC origin of replication
   3301..4158    -  CDS            bla: BLAT_ECOLX - Experimental evidence at protein level: Swiss-Prot protein existence level 1. TEM-type are the most prevalent beta-lactamases in enterobacteria; they hydrolyze the beta-lactam bond in susceptible beta-lactam antibiotics, thus conferring resistance to penicillins and cephalosporins. TEM-3 and TEM-4 are capable of hydrolyzing cefotaxime and ceftazidime. TEM-5 is capable of hydrolyzing ceftazidime. TEM-6 is capable of hydrolyzing ceftazidime and aztreonam. TEM-8/CAZ-2, TEM- 16/CAZ-7 and TEM-24/CAZ-6 are markedly active against ceftazidime. IRT- 4 shows resistance to beta-lactamase in
   4159..4230    -  promoter       AmpR promoter: bla
   4348..4365    -  promoter       tet promoter (fragment): E. coli promoter for tetracycline efflux protein gene
   4384..4405    -  protein_bind   CAP binding site: CAP binding activates transcription in the presence of cAMP. E. coli catabolite activator protein
   4418..5500    -  CDS            lacI: lac repressor; lacI; The lac repressor binds to the lac operator to inhibit transcription in E. coli. This inhibition can be relieved by adding lactose or isopropyl-β-D-thiogalactopyranoside (IPTG).
   5501..5578    -  promoter       lacIq promoter: lacI (mutant); In the lacIq allele, a single base change in the promoter boosts expression of the lacI gene about 10-fold.
   5612..5630    +  promoter       AmpR promoter (fragment): bla
   5670..5697    +  CDS            KanR (fragment): aminoglycoside phosphotransferase; aph(3')-Ia; confers resistance to kanamycin
>Addgene plasmid #190667 | pReg-GLAU4 | addgene full sequence | sequence record 381129 | Addgene NGS Result
GGAGCGGGAAACCGCTCCCCTTTTTTCGTTTTGGTCCCAATCTATCGATTGTATGGACTTCATCTTCATT
ACCTCGTATCATTGTACACCTGCCGAACGCAAGGGCATGGGCTGTCGACCTTTGAAAAGTACCTTTATGG
CTAGCTCAGTCCTAGGTACAATGCTAGCAATCAAGATACTGAGCACAGCTGTCACCGGATGTGCTTTCCG
GTCTGATGAGTCCGTGAGGACGAAACAGCCTCTACAAATAATTTTGTTTAAACTAGTGAACCACGAGGCC
TACATATGGTTGCTCGCCCAAAGTCTGAGGACAAAAAGCAGGCATTGCTTGAAGCGGCAACTCAAGCCAT
CGCGCAATCAGGCATTGCCGCTAGTACCGCTGTAATTGCACGCAATGCGGGAGTTGCGGAAGGGACGTTG
TTCCGCTATTTCGCAACGAAAGATGAGTTGATCAACACCCTTTACTTACATTTGACCCAGGACTGGTGCC
AATCAATCATCATGGAATTGGATCGTTCTATTACTGACGCTAAGATGATGACCCGTTTTTTGTGGAACAG
TTGGATTAGCTGGGGATTGAACCACCCAGCTCGCCATCGTGCCATTCGTCAGTTGGCGGTTTCTGAAAAG
TTGACGAAGGAAACCGAACAACGCGCGGATGATATGTTCCCGGAGTTACGCGACCACCTGCACCGTAACG
TTCTTATGGTGTTTATGTCCGACGAGTACCGCGCCTTCGGCGACGGGTTGTTCTTGGCGCTTGCTGAGAC
GACTATGGATTTCGCTGCGCGCGACCCGGCTCGCGCTGGTGAGTACATTGCGTTGGGCTTCGAGGCTATG
TGGCGCGCATTGGCCCGCGAAGAGCAGTAATAATCCTAAGAATTCGAGGAGTGCAGGCTCGGTAACATAC
GGTCTAGCTATCTGACTATCGCCGCTGTGAGCTCGGTACCAAATTCCAGAAAAGAGGCCGCGAAAGCGGC
CTTTTTTCGTTTTGGTCCAAGCCCGATGCGCCAGAGTTGTTTCTGAAACATGGCAAAGGTATCACTAGTC
TTCGCGGCCGCCATGCTGTCCAGGCAGGTAGATGACGACCATCAGGGACAGCTTCAAGGATCGCTCGCGG
CTCTTACCAGCCTAACTTCGATCATTGGACCGCTGATCGTCACGGCGATTTATGCCGCCTCGGCGAGCAC
ATGGAACGGGTTGGCATGGATTGTAGGCGCCGCCCTATACCTTGTCTGCCTCCCCGCGTTGCGTCGCGGT
GCATGGAGCCGGGCCACCTCGACCTGAATGGAAGCCGGCGGCACCTCGCTAACGGATTCACCACTCCAAG
AATTGGAGCCAATCAATTCTTGCGGAGAACTGTGAATGCGCAAACCAACCCTTGGCAGAACATATCCATC
GCGTCCGCCATCTCCAGCAGCCGCACGCGGCGCATCTCGGGCAGCGTTGGGTCCTGGCCACGGGTGCGCA
TGATCGTGCTCCTGTCGTTGAGGACCCGGCTAGGCTGGCGGGGTTGCCTTACTGGTTAGCAGAATGAATC
ACCGATACGCGAGCGAACGTGAAGTGACTGCTGCTGCAAAACGTCTGCGACCTGAGCAACAACATGAATG
GTCATCGGTTTCCGTGTTTCGTAAAGTCTGGAAACGCGGAAGTCAGCGCCCTGCACCATTATGTTCCGGA
TCTGCATCGCAGGATGCTGCTGGCTACCCTGTGGAACACCTACATCTGTATTAACGAAGCGCTGGCATTG
ACCCTGAGTGATTTTTCTCTGGTCCCGCCGCATCCATACCGCCAGTTGTTTACCCTCACAACGTTCCAGT
AACCGGGCATGTTCATCATCAGTAACCCGTATCGTGAGCATCCTCTCTCGTTTCATCGGTATCATTACCC
CCATGAACAGAAATCCCCCTTACACGGAGGCATCAGTGACCAAACAGGAAAAAACCGCCCTTAACATGGC
CCGCTTTATCAGAAGCCAGACATTAACGCTTCTGGAGAAACTCAACGAGCTGGACGCGGATGAACAGGCA
GACATCTGTGAATCGCTTCACGACCACGCTGATGAGCTTTACCGCAGCTGCCTCGCGCGTTTCGGTGATG
ACGGTGAAAACCTCTGACACATGCAGCTCCCGGAGACGGTCACAGCTTGTCTGTAAGCGGATGCCGGGAG
CAGACAAGCCCGTCAGGGCGCGTCAGCGGGTGTTGGCGGGTGTCGGGGCGCAGCCATGACCCAGTCACGT
AGCGATAGCGGAGTGTATACTGGCTTAACTATGCGGCATCAGAGCAGATTGTACTGAGAGTGCACCGGTG
TGAAATACCGCACAGATGCGTAAGGAGAAAATACCGCATCAGGCGCTCTTCCGCTTCCTCGCTCACTGAC
TCGCTGCGCTCGGTCGTTCGGCTGCGGCGAGCGGTATCAGCTCACTCAAAGGCGGTAATACGGTTATCCA
CAGAATCAGGGGATAACGCAGGAAAGAACATGTGAGCAAAAGGCCAGCAAAAGGCCAGGAACCGTAAAAA
GGCCGCGTTGCTGGCGTTTTTCCATAGGCTCCGCCCCCCTGACGAGCATCACAAAAATCGACGCTCAAGT
CAGAGGTGGCGAAACCCGACAGGACTATAAAGATACCAGGCGTTTCCCCCTGGAAGCTCCCTCGTGCGCT
CTCCTGTTCCGACCCTGCCGCTTACCGGATACCTGTCCGCCTTTCTCCCTTCGGGAAGCGTGGCGCTTTC
TCATAGCTCACGCTGTAGGTATCTCAGTTCGGTGTAGGTCGTTCGCTCCAAGCTGGGCTGTGTGCACGAA
CCCCCCGTTCAGCCCGACCGCTGCGCCTTATCCGGTAACTATCGTCTTGAGTCCAACCCGGTAAGACACG
ACTTATCGCCACTGGCAGCAGCCACTGGTAACAGGATTAGCAGAGCGAGGTATGTAGGCGGTGCTACAGA
GTTCTTGAAGTGGTGGCCTAACTACGGCTACACTAGAAGGACAGTATTTGGTATCTGCGCTCTGCTGAAG
CCAGTTACCTTCGGAAAAAGAGTTGGTAGCTCTTGATCCGGCAAACAAACCACCGCTGGTAGCGGTGGTT
TTTTTGTTTGCAAGCAGCAGATTACGCGCAGAAAAAAAGGATCTCAAGAAGATCCTTTGATCTTTTCTAC
GGGGTCTGACGCTCAGTGGAACGAAAACTCACGTTAAGGGATTTTGGTCATGAGATTATCAAAAAGGATC
TTCACCTAGATCCTTTTAAATTAAAAATGAAGTTTTAAATCAATCTAAAGTATATATGAGTAAACTTGGT
CTAACAGTTACCAATGCTTAATCAGTGAGGCACCTATCTCAGCGATCTGTCTATTTCGTTCATCCATAGT
TGCCTGACTCCCCGTCGTGTAGATAACTACGATACGGGAGGGCTTACCATCTGGCCCCAGTGCTGCAATG
ATACCGCGCGATCCACGCTCACCGGCTCCAGATTTATCAGCAATAAACCAGCCAGCCGGAAGGGCCGAGC
GCAGAAGTGGTCCTGCAACTTTATCCGCCTCCATCCAGTCTATTAATTGTTGCCGGGAAGCTAGAGTAAG
TAGTTCGCCAGTTAATAGTTTGCGCAACGTTGTTGCCATTGCTGCAGGCATCGTGGTGTCACGCTCGTCG
TTTGGTATGGCTTCATTCAGCTCCGGTTCCCAACGATCAAGGCGAGTTACATGATCCCCCATGTTGTGCA
AAAAAGCGGTTAGCTCCTTCGGTCCTCCGATCGTTGTCAGAAGTAAGTTGGCCGCAGTGTTATCACTCAT
GGTTATGGCAGCACTGCATAATTCTCTTACTGTCATGCCATCCGTAAGATGCTTTTCTGTGACTGGTGAG
TACTCAACCAAGTCATTCTGAGAATAGTGTATGCGGCGACCGAGTTGCTCTTGCCCGGCGTCAACACGGG
ATAATACCGCGCCACATAGCAGAACTTTAAAAGTGCTCATCATTGGAAAACGTTCTTCGGGGCGAAAACT
CTCAAGGATCTTACCGCTGTTGAGATCCAGTTCGATGTAACCCACTCGTGCACCCAACTGATCTTCAGCA
TCTTTTACTTTCACCAGCGTTTCTGGGTGAGCAAAAACAGGAAGGCAAAATGCCGCAAAAAAGGGAATAA
GGGCGACACGGAAATGTTGAATACTCATACTCTTCCTTTTTCAATATTATTGAAGCATTTATCAGGGTTA
TTGTCTCATGAGCGGATACATATTTGAATGTATTTAGAAAAATATGCGCCTTGAGCGACACGAATTATGC
AGTGATTTACGACCTGCACAGCCATACCACAGCTTCCGATGGCTGCCTGACGCCAGAAGCATTGGTGCAC
CGTGCAGTCGATGATAAGCTGTCAAACATGAGAATTGTGCCTAATGAGTGAGCTAACTTACATTAATTGC
GTTGCGCTCACTGCCCGCTTTCCAGTCGGGAAACCTGTCGTGCCAGCTGCATTAATGAATCGGCCAACGC
GCGGGGAGAGGCGGTTTGCGTATTGGGCGCCAGGGTGGTTTTTCTTTTCACCAGTGAGACGGGCAACAGC
TGATTGCCCTTCACCGCCTGGCCCTGAGAGAGTTGCAGCAAGCGGTCCACGCTGGTTTGCCCCAGCAGGC
GAAAATCCTGTTTGATGGTGGTTAACGGCGGGATATAACATGAGCTATCTTCGGTATCGTCGTATCCCAC
TACCGAGATATCCGCACCAACGCGCAGCCCGGACTCGGTAATGGCGCGCATTGCGCCCAGCGCCATCTGA
TCGTTGGCAACCAGCATCGCAGTGGGAACGATGCCCTCATTCAGCATTTGCATGGTTTGTTGAAAACCGG
ACATGGCACTCCAGTCGCCTTCCCGTTCCGCTATCGGCTGAATTTGATTGCGAGTGAGATATTTATGCCA
GCCAGCCAGACGCAGACGCGCCGAGACAGAACTTAATGGGCCCGCTAACAGCGCGATTTGCTGGTGACCC
AATGCGACCAGATGCTCCACGCCCAGTCGCGTACCATCTTCATGGGAGAAAATAATACTGTTGATGGGTG
TCTGGTCAGAGACATCAAGAAATAACGCCGGAACATTAGTGCAGGCAGCTTCCACAGCAATGGCATCCTG
GTCATCCAGCGGATAGTTAATGATCAGCCCACTGACGCGTTGCGCGAGAAGATTGTGCACCGCCGCTTTA
CAGGCTTCGACGCCGCTTCGTTCTACCATCGACACCACCACGCTGGCACCCAGTTGATCGGCGCGAGATT
TAATCGCCGCGACAATTTGCGACGGCGCGTGCAGGGCCAGACTGGAGGTGGCAACGCCAATCAGCAACGA
CTGTTTGCCCGCCAGTTGTTGTGCCACGCGGTTGGGAATGTAATTCAGCTCCGCCATCGCCGCTTCCACT
TTTTCCCGCGTTTTCGCAGAAACGTGGCTGGCCTGGTTCACCACGCGGGAAACGGTCTGATAAGAGACAC
CGGCATACTCTGCGACATCGTATAACGTTACTGGTTTCACATTCACCACCCTGAATTGACTCTCTTCCGG
GCGCTATCATGCCATACCGCGAAAGGTTTTGCACCATTCGATGGTGTCGGGACGTCAGGTGGCACTTTTC
GGGGAAATGTGCGCGGAACCCCTATTTGTTGCGGCCGCGAAGACAGCGTTATCAGAGATGAGACACCGTG
CGATAATGTCGGGCAATCAGGTGCGACTCGGTACCAAATTCCAGAAAAGAGG
